>Addgene plasmid #152079 | pGBW-m4133343 | addgene full sequence | sequence record 307397 | Addgene NGS Result
CCGTTGGGCAGTGCACCCGTACCTTTGGGAGCGCGCGCCCTCGTCGTGTCGTGACGTCACCCGTTCTGTT
GGCTTATAATGCAGGGTGGGGCCACCTGCCGGTAGGTGTGCGGTAGGCTTTTCTCCGTCGCAGGACGCAG
GGTTCGGGCCTAGGGTAGGCTCTCCTGAATCGACAGGCGCCGGACCTCTGGTGAGGGGAGGGATAAGTGA
GGCGTCAGTTTCTTTGGTCGGTTTTATGTACCTATCTTCTTAAGTAGCTGAAGCTCCGGTTTTGAACTAT
GCGCTCGGGGTTGGCGAGTGTGTTTTGTGAAGTTTTTTAGGCACCTTTTGAAATGTAATCATTTGGGTCA
ATATGTAATTTTCAGTGTTAGACTTGTAAATTGTCCGCTAAATTCTGGCCGTTTTTGGCTTTTTTGTTAG
ACAACATGGGTAAAAAGCCTGAACTCACCGCGACGTCTGTCGAGAAGTTTCTGATCGAAAAGTTCGACAG
CGTCTCCGACCTGATGCAGCTCTCGGAGGGCGAAGAATCTCGTGCTTTCAGCTTCGATGTAGGAGGGCGT
GGATATGTCCTGCGGGTAAATAGCTGCGCCGATGGTTTCTACAAAGATCGTTATGTTTATCGGCACTTTG
CATCCGCCGCGCTCCCGATTCCGGAAGTGCTTGACATTGGGGAGTTCAGCGAGAGCCTGACCTATTGCAT
CTCCCGCCGTGCACAGGGTGTCACGTTGCAAGACCTGCCTGAAACCGAACTGCCCGCTGTTCTGCAGCCG
GTCGCGGAGGCAATGGATGCCATCGCTGCCGCCGATCTTAGCCAGACGAGCGGGTTCGGCCCATTCGGAC
CGCAAGGAATCGGTCAATACACTACATGGCGTGATTTCATATGCGCGATTGCTGATCCCCATGTGTATCA
CTGGCAAACTGTGATGGACGACACCGTCAGTGCGTCCGTCGCGCAGGCTCTCGATGAGCTGATGCTTTGG
GCCGAGGACTGCCCCGAAGTCCGGCACCTCGTGCACGCGGATTTCGGCTCCAACAATGTCCTGACGGACA
ATGGCCGCATAACAGCGGTCATTGACTGGAGCGAGGCGATGTTCGGGGATTCCCAATACGAGGTCGCCAA
CATCTTCTTCTGGAGGCCGTGGTTGGCTTGTATGGAGCAGCAGACGCGCTACTTCGAGCGGAGGCATCCG
GAGCTTGCAGGATCGCCCCGGCTCCGGGCGTATATGCTCCGCATTGGTCTTGACCAACTCTATCAGAGCT
TGGTTGACGGCAATTTCGATGATGCAGCTTGGGCGCAGGGTCGATGCGACGCAATCGTCCGATCCGGAGC
CGGGACTGTCGGGCGTACACAAATCGCCCGCAGAAGCGCCGCCGTCTGGACCGATGGCTGTGTAGAAGTA
CTCGCCGATAGTGGAAACCGACGCCCCAGCACTCGTCCGAGGGCAAAGGAATAAGCTAGTATGTAAGCCT
AGTCTTAGATAATAAAATCGCTATCCATCGAAGATGGATGTGTGTTGGTTTTTTGTGTGTGTAACGCTAG
GCGCGCCTGGTGTACCGAGAACGATCCTCTCAGTGCGAGTCTCGACGATCCATATCGTTGCTTGGCAGTC
AGCCAGTCGGAATCCAGCTTGGGACCCAGGAAGTCCAATCGTCAGATATTGTACTCAAGCCTGGTCACGG
CAGCGTACCGATCTGTTTAAACCTAGATATTGATAGTCTGATCGGTCAACGTATAATCGAGTCCTAGCTT
TTGCAAACATCTATCAAGAGACAGGATCAGCAGGAGGCTTTCGCATGAGTATTCAACATTTCCGTGTCGC
CCTTATTCCCTTTTTTGCGGCATTTTGCCTTCCTGTTTTTGCTCACCCAGAAACGCTGGTGAAAGTAAAA
GATGCTGAAGATCAGTTGGGTGCGCGAGTGGGTTACATCGAACTGGATCTCAACAGCGGTAAGATCCTTG
AGAGTTTTCGCCCCGAAGAACGCTTTCCAATGATGAGCACTTTTAAAGTTCTGCTATGTGGCGCGGTATT
ATCCCGTATTGACGCCGGGCAAGAGCAACTCGGTCGCCGCATACACTATTCTCAGAATGACTTGGTTGAG
TATTCACCAGTCACAGAAAAGCATCTTACGGATGGCATGACAGTAAGAGAATTATGCAGTGCTGCCATAA
CCATGAGTGATAACACTGCGGCCAACTTACTTCTGACAACGATTGGAGGACCGAAGGAGCTAACCGCTTT
TTTGCACAACATGGGGGATCATGTAACTCGCCTTGATCGTTGGGAACCGGAGCTGAATGAAGCCATACCA
AACGACGAGCGTGACACCACGATGCCTGTAGCAATGGCAACAACCTTGCGTAAACTATTAACTGGCGAAC
TACTTACTCTAGCTTCCCGGCAACAGTTGATAGACTGGATGGAGGCGGATAAAGTTGCAGGACCACTTCT
GCGCTCGGCCCTTCCGGCTGGCTGGTTTATTGCTGATAAATCTGGAGCCGGTGAGCGTGGGTCTCGCGGT
ATCATTGCAGCACTGGGGCCAGATGGTAAGCCCTCCCGTATCGTAGTTATCTACACGACGGGGAGTCAGG
CAACTATGGATGAACGAAATAGACAGATCGCTGAGATAGGTGCCTCACTGATTAAGCATTGGTAACCGAT
TCTAGGTGCATTGGCGCAGAAAAAAATGCCTGATGCGACGCTGCGCGTCTTATACTCCCACATATGCCAG
ATTCAGCAACGGATACGGCTTCCCCAACTTGCCCACTTCCATACGTGTCCTCCTTACCAGAAATTTATCC
TTAAGATCCCGAATCGTTTAAACTCGACTCTGGCTCTATCGAATCTCCGTCGTTTCGAGCTTACGCGAAC
AGCCGTGGCGCTCATTTGCTCGTCGGGCATCGAATCTCGTCAGCTATCGTCAGCTTACCTTTTTGGCAGC
GATCGCGGCTCCCGACATCTTGGACCATTAGCTCCACAGGTATCTTCTTCCCTCTAGTGGTCATAACAGC
AGCTTCAGCTACCTCTCAATTCAAAAAACCCCTCAAGACCCGTTTAGAGGCCCCAAGGGGTTATGCTATC
AATCGTTGCGTTACACACACAAAAAACCAACACACATCCATCTTCGATGGATAGCGATTTTATTATCTAA
CTGCTGATCGAGTGTAGCCAGATCTAGTAATCAATTACGGGGTCATTAGTTCATAGCCCATATATGGAGT
TCCGCGTTACATAACTTACGGTAAATGGCCCGCCTGGCTGACCGCCCAACGACCCCCGCCCATTGACGTC
AATAATGACGTATGTTCCCATAGTAACGCCAATAGGGACTTTCCATTGACGTCAATGGGTGGAGTATTTA
CGGTAAACTGCCCACTTGGCAGTACATCAAGTGTATCATATGCCAAGTACGCCCCCTATTGACGTCAATG
ACGGTAAATGGCCCGCCTGGCATTATGCCCAGTACATGACCTTATGGGACTTTCCTACTTGGCAGTACAT
CTACGTATTAGTCATCGCTATTACCATGCTGATGCGGTTTTGGCAGTACATCAATGGGCGTGGATAGCGG
TTTGACTCACGGGGATTTCCAAGTCTCCACCCCATTGACGTCAATGGGAGTTTGTTTTGGCACCAAAATC
AACGGGACTTTCCAAAATGTCGTAACAACTCCGCCCCATTGACGCAAATGGGCGGTAGGCGTGTACGGTG
GGAGGTCTATATAAGCAGAGCTGGTTTAGTGAACCGTCAGATCAGATCTTTGTCGATCCTACCATCCACT
CGACACACCCGCCAGCGGCCGCCACCATG
[417 nt withheld, positions 3810-4226]
GAAAACCTTTACTTTCAGTCGCACCATCACCATCACCATTAAGGATCCGCAGGCCTCTGCTAGCTTGACT
GACTGAGATACAGCGTACCTTCAGCTCACAGACATGATAAGATACATTGATGAGTTTGGACAAACCACAA
CTAGAATGCAGTGAAAAAAATGCTTTATTTGTGAAATTTGTGATGCTATTGCTTTATTTGTAACCATTAT
AAGCTGCAATAAACAAGTTAACAACAACAATTGCATTCATTTTATGTTTCAGGTTCAGGGGGAGGTGTGG
GAGGTTTTTTAAAGCAAGTAAAACCTCTACAAATGTGGTATTGGCCCATCTCTATCGGTATCGTAGCATA
ACCCCTTGGGGCCTCTAAACGGGTCTTGAGGGGTTTTTTGTGCCCCTCGGGCCGGATTGCTATCTACCGG
CATTGGCGCAGAAAAAAATGCCTGATGCGACGCTGCGCGTCTTATACTCCCACATATGCCAGATTCAGCA
ACGGATACGGCTTCCCCAACTTGCCCACTTCCATACGTGTCCTCCTTACCAGAAATTTATCCTTAAGGTC
GTCAGCTATCCTGCAGGCGATCTCTCGATTTCGATCAAGACATTCCTTTAATGGTCTTTTCTGGACACCA
CTAGGGGTCAGAAGTAGTTCATCAAACTTTCTTCCCTCCCTAATCTCATTGGTTACCTTGGGCTATCGAA
ACTTAATTAACCAGTCAAGTCAGCTACTTGGCGAGATCGACTTGTCTGGGTTTCGACTACGCTCAGAATT
GCGTCAGTCAAGTTCGATCTGGTCCTTGCTATTGCACCCGTTCTCCGATTACGAGTTTCATTTAAATCAT
GTGAGCAAAAGGCCAGCAAAAGGCCAGGAACCGTAAAAAGGCCGCGTTGCTGGCGTTTTTCCATAGGCTC
CGCCCCCCTGACGAGCATCACAAAAATCGACGCTCAAGTCAGAGGTGGCGAAACCCGACAGGACTATAAA
GATACCAGGCGTTTCCCCCTGGAAGCTCCCTCGTGCGCTCTCCTGTTCCGACCCTGCCGCTTACCGGATA
CCTGTCCGCCTTTCTCCCTTCGGGAAGCGTGGCGCTTTCTCATAGCTCACGCTGTAGGTATCTCAGTTCG
GTGTAGGTCGTTCGCTCCAAGCTGGGCTGTGTGCACGAACCCCCCGTTCAGCCCGACCGCTGCGCCTTAT
CCGGTAACTATCGTCTTGAGTCCAACCCGGTAAGACACGACTTATCGCCACTGGCAGCAGCCACTGGTAA
CAGGATTAGCAGAGCGAGGTATGTAGGCGGTGCTACAGAGTTCTTGAAGTGGTGGCCTAACTACGGCTAC
ACTAGAAGAACAGTATTTGGTATCTGCGCTCTGCTGAAGCCAGTTACCTTCGGAAAAAGAGTTGGTAGCT
CTTGATCCGGCAAACAAACCACCGCTGGTAGCGGTGGTTTTTTTGTTTGCAAGCAGCAGATTACGCGCAG
AAAAAAAGGATCTCAAGAAGATCCTTTGATCTTTTCTACGGGGTCTGACGCTCAGTGGAACGAAAACTCA
CGTTAAGGGATTTTGGTCATGAGATTATCAAAAAGGATCTTCACCTAGATCCTTTTAAATTAAAAATGAA
GTTTTAAATCAATCTAAAGTATATATGAGTAAACTTGGTCTGACAGTTACCAATGCTTAATCAGTGAGGC
ACCTATCTCAGCGATCTGTCTATTTCGTTCATCCATAGTTGCATTTAAATTTCCGAACTCTCCAAGGCCC
TCGTCGGAAAATCTTCAAACCTTTCGTCCGATCCATCTTGCAGGCTACCTCTCGAACGAACTATCGCAAG
TCTCTTGGCCGGCCTTGCGCCTTGGCTATTGCTTGGCAGCGCCTATCGCCAGGTATTACTCCAATCCCGA
ATATCCGAGATCGGGATCACCCGAGAGAAGTTCAACCTACATCCTCAATCCCGATCTATCCGAGATCCGA
GGAATATCGAAATCGGGGCGCGCCTGGCCTCCGCGCCGGGTTTTGGCGCCTCCCGCGGGCGCCCCCCTCG
TCACGGCGAGCGCTGCCACGTCAGACGAAGGGCGCAGGAGCGTCCTGATCCTTCCGCCCGGACGCTCAGG
ACAGCGGCCCGCTGCTCATAAGACTCGGCCTTAGAACCCCAGTATCAGCAGAAGGACATTTTAGGACGGG
ACTTGGGTGACTCTAGGGCACTGGTTTTCTTTCCAGAGAGCGGAACAGGCGAGGAAAAGTAGTCCCTTCT
CGGCGATTCTGCGGAGGGATCTCCGTGGGGCGGTGAACGCCGATGATTATATAAGGACGCGCCGGGTGTG
GCACAGCTAGTTCCGTCGCAGCCGGGATTTGGGTCGCGGTTCTTGTTTGTGGATCGCTGTGATCGTCACT
TGGTGAGTAGCGGGCTGCTGGGCTGGCCGGGGCTTTCGTGGCCGCCGGGCCGCTCGGTGGGACGGAAGCG
TGTGGAGAGACCGCCAAGGGCTGTAGTCTGGGTCCGCGAGCAAGGTTGCCCTGAACTGGGGGTTGGGGGG
AGCGCAGCAAAATGGCGGCTGTTCCCGAGTCTTGAATGGAAGACGCTTGTGAGGCGGGCTGTGAGGTCGT
TGAAACAAGGTGGGGGGCATGGTGGGCGGCAAGAACCCAAGGTCTTGAGCCCTTCGCTAATGCGGGAAAG
CTCTTATTCGGGTGAGATGGGCTGGGCACCATCTGGGGACCCTGACGTGAAGTTTGTCACTGACTGGAGA
ACTCGGTTTGTCGTCTGTTGCGGGGGCGGCAGTTATGGCGGTG
Features (pLannotate 1.2.2; 20 found; start..end, strand, type, name):
    432..1453    +  CDS            HygR (fragment): hygromycin B phosphotransferase confers resistance to hygromycin
   1481..1529    +  polyA_signal   poly(A) signal: synthetic polyadenylation signal
   1795..2655    +  CDS            AmpR: β-lactamase; bla; confers resistance to ampicillin, carbenicillin, and related antibiotics
   2668..2804    +  terminator     rrnG terminator: transcription terminator from the E. coli ribosomal RNA rrnG operon (Albrechtsen et al., 1991)
   2956..3027    +  misc_feature   5' β-globin insulator: insulator upstream of the human β-globin locus (Farrell et al., 2002)
   3032..3078    -  terminator     T7 terminator: transcription terminator for bacteriophage T7 RNA polymerase
   3096..3144    -  polyA_signal   poly(A) signal: synthetic polyadenylation signal
   3225..3528    +  enhancer       CMV enhancer: human cytomegalovirus immediate early enhancer
   3601..3618    -  promoter       CMV promoter (fragment): human cytomegalovirus (CMV) immediate early promoter
   3681..3732    +  promoter       CMVd2 promoter: truncated human cytomegalovirus (CMV) immediate early promoter that yields moderately reduced expression relative to the full-length promoter
   3798..4226    +  CDS            R1A_SARS2 (fragment) (sequence partly withheld): Experimental evidence at protein level: Swiss-Prot protein existence level 1. [Non-structural protein 10]: Plays a pivotal role in viral transcription by stimulating both nsp14 3'-5' exoribonuclease and nsp16 2'-O-methyltransferase activities. Therefore plays an essential role in viral mRNAs cap methylation. From Severe acute respiratory syndrome coronavirus 2 (2019-nCoV) (SARS-CoV-2).
   4248..4265    +  CDS            6xHis: 6xHis affinity tag
   4334..4455    -  polyA_signal   SV40 poly(A) signal: SV40 polyadenylation signal
   4478..4547    -  CDS            large T antigen (fragment): large T antigen from SV40 (simian virus 40)
   4570..4616    +  terminator     T7 terminator: transcription terminator for bacteriophage T7 RNA polymerase
   4646..4782    +  terminator     rrnG terminator: transcription terminator from the E. coli ribosomal RNA rrnG operon (Albrechtsen et al., 1991)
   4827..4898    +  misc_feature   3' β-globin insulator: insulator downstream of the human β-globin locus (Farrell et al., 2002)
   5124..5712    -  rep_origin     ori: high-copy-number ColE1/pMB1/pBR322/pUC origin of replication
   5884..5948    -  CDS            bla(M) (fragment): β-lactamase lacking the signal sequence; bla(M); allows cytosolic expression of β-lactamase
   6212..422     +  promoter       UbC promoter (across the origin): human ubiquitin C promoter
