[The description below was written by a language model from this plasmid's Addgene catalogue record and pLannotate feature annotations shown in this document.]
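Description:
pGBW-m4133343 is a mammalian expression plasmid carrying the wild-type SARS-CoV-2 non-structural protein 10 (nsp10) coding region, a mature cleavage product of the viral ORF1ab polyprotein, in the pTwist_CMV_Hygro_6 backbone. It is propagated in E. coli through a high-copy ColE1/pUC-type origin with ampicillin selection from a β-lactamase gene. For selection in mammalian cells it carries a hygromycin B phosphotransferase cassette that, according to the feature table, is driven by the human ubiquitin C promoter and ends in a synthetic polyadenylation signal.

The nsp10 open reading frame lies downstream of the human cytomegalovirus immediate-early enhancer and promoter elements, and an SV40 polyadenylation region follows the cassette. The expression unit is bracketed by short β-globin insulator elements and by bacterial and phage terminators (rrnG, T7), an arrangement intended to isolate the transgene from transcriptional read-through and neighbouring regulatory influence. The catalogue entry lists a backbone-encoded C-terminal tag consisting of a TEV protease-cleavable linker and an HA epitope. The automated annotation of the sequenced plasmid instead detects a 6xHis tag just after the nsp10 coding region and does not flag HA or a TEV site, so the exact tag composition should be checked against the full sequence.

nsp10 acts as a cofactor that stimulates the nsp14 exoribonuclease and the nsp16 2'-O-methyltransferase, and so contributes to viral mRNA cap methylation. The stated purpose is mammalian expression of nsp10. The C-terminal tag would allow detection or purification of the protein, and the hygromycin marker would permit selection of stably transfected cells.
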