Addgene plasmid #152079: pGBW-m4133343
Purpose: Mammalian expression plasmid for SARS-CoV-2 nsp10
Depositing lab: Ginkgo Bioworks & Benjie Chen. Depositing organization: Ginkgo Bioworks.
Backbone
  Vector backbone: pTwist_CMV_Hygro_6
  Backbone size w/o insert (bp): 6525
  Vector type: Mammalian Expression
  Selectable markers: Hygromycin
Growth in bacteria
  Bacterial resistance: Ampicillin, 100 μg/mL
  Growth temperature: 37°C
  Growth strain: DH5alpha
  Copy number: High Copy
Gene/Insert
  Gene/Insert name: SARS-CoV-2 nsp10
  Species: Severe acute respiratory syndrome coronavirus 2
  Insert size (bp): 410
  Mutation: wt
  Entrez Gene: ORF1ab (a.k.a. GU280_gp01)
  Promoter: CMV
  Tag / fusion protein: Cleavable TEV;HA (C terminal on backbone)
  Cloning method: Unknown
Resource information
  A portion of this plasmid was derived from a plasmid made by: GinkgoBioworks
Depositor comments: NCBI reference sequence: YP_009725306.1
How to cite: pGBW-m4133343 was a gift from Ginkgo Bioworks & Benjie Chen (Addgene plasmid # 152079 ; http://n2t.net/addgene:152079 ; RRID:Addgene_152079)
